Addgene plasmid #100724: pET28b-hTIG3-1-164
Purpose: Full-length human TIG3 in E.coli expression vector
Depositing lab: Byung Il Lee. Depositing organization: National Cancer Center (KR). Publication: Expression, purification and biochemical characterization of the N-terminal regions of human TIG3 and HRASLS3 proteins. Han BG, Cho JW, Cho YD, Kim SY, Yoon HJ, Song HK, Cheong HK, Jeon YH, Lee DK, Lee S, Lee BI. Protein Expr Purif. 2010 May;71(1):103-7. doi: 10.1016/j.pep.2010.01.018. Epub 2010 Jan 25. PubMed 20100577.
Backbone
  Vector backbone: pET28b
  Backbone manufacturer: Novagen
  Backbone size w/o insert (bp): 5200
  Total vector size (bp): 5700
  Vector type: Bacterial Expression
Growth in bacteria
  Bacterial resistance: Kanamycin, 50 μg/mL
  Growth temperature: 37°C
  Growth strain: DH5alpha
  Copy number: Low Copy
Gene/Insert
  Gene/Insert name: RARRES3 (alt names: RIG1; TIG3)
  Species: H. sapiens (human)
  Insert size (bp): 500
  Entrez Gene: PLAAT4 (a.k.a. HRASLS4, HRSL4, PLA1/2-3, PLAAT-4, RARRES3, RIG1, TIG3)
  Promoter: T7 promotor
  Tag / fusion protein: His (N terminal on backbone)
  Cloning method: Restriction Enzyme; 5′ cloning site NdeI (not destroyed); 3′ cloning site XhoI (not destroyed)
  Sequencing primers: 5′ TAATACGACTCACTATAGGG (T7 promoter primer); 3′ CCGCTGAGCAATAACTAGC (T7 terminator primer)
Terms and licenses: Academic/Nonprofit Terms; Industry Terms: Not Available to Industry
How to cite: pET28b-hTIG3-1-164 was a gift from Byung Il Lee (Addgene plasmid # 100724 ; http://n2t.net/addgene:100724 ; RRID:Addgene_100724)
