[The description below was written by a language model from this plasmid's Addgene catalogue record and pLannotate feature annotations shown in this document.]
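Description:
pET28b-hTIG3-1-164 is a bacterial expression plasmid built on the Novagen pET28b backbone for producing full-length human TIG3 (residues 1-164; also known as RARRES3, RIG1 or PLAAT4) in E. coli. The roughly 500 bp coding sequence was inserted between the NdeI and XhoI sites, both of which are retained. This places it downstream of the T7 promoter, a lac operator and the strong T7 gene 10 ribosome binding site, and upstream of the T7 terminator. Cloning through NdeI fuses the protein in frame to the backbone's N-terminal His tag, followed by a thrombin cleavage site so the tag can be removed after affinity purification. The automated annotation labels this tag region as a fragment of a composite tag, but it corresponds to the standard pET28 His leader. A second His-coding stretch lies just after the insert, as is usual for pET28. The record lists only the N-terminal tag and does not say whether a stop codon precedes the downstream one.

The plasmid carries a kanamycin resistance gene for selection and a pBR322-type origin with the bom and rop elements, consistent with its low-copy listing. An f1 origin is also present. A lacI gene with its own promoter supplies lac repressor, which keeps the T7/lac promoter silent until IPTG is added in a host expressing T7 RNA polymerase. Short tetracycline-resistance fragments and other minor hits in the table are backbone remnants rather than functional elements. TIG3 is a phospholipase A1/2 and acyltransferase family member. The construct is intended for recombinant expression, purification and biochemical characterization of the protein.
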