Features (pLannotate 1.2.2; 21 found; start..end, strand, type, name):
    176..194     +  promoter       T7 promoter: promoter for bacteriophage T7 RNA polymerase
    195..219     +  protein_bind   lac operator: The lac repressor binds to the lac operator to inhibit transcription in E. coli. This inhibition can be relieved by adding lactose or isopropyl-β-D-thiogalactopyranoside (IPTG). lac repressor encoded by lacI
    234..256     +  RBS            RBS: efficient ribosome binding site from bacteriophage T7 gene 10 (Olins and Rangwala, 1989)
    275..291     +  CDS            capTEV™ (fragment): composite tag for in vivo biotinylation, TEV protease cleavage, and 6xHis tagging
    302..319     +  CDS            thrombin site: thrombin recognition and cleavage site
    323..814     +  CDS            PLAAT4: PLAT4_HUMAN - Also known as RARRES3, RIG1, TIG3. Experimental evidence at protein level: Swiss-Prot protein existence level 1. Exhibits both phospholipase A1/2 and acyltransferase activities (PubMed:19615464, PubMed:22605381, PubMed:22825852, PubMed:26503625). Shows phospholipase A1 (PLA1) and A2 (PLA2), catalyzing the calcium-independent release of fatty acids from the sn-1 or sn-2 position of glycerophospholipids (PubMed:19615464, PubMed:22605381, PubMed:22825852). For most substrates, PLA1 activity is much higher than PLA2 activity (PubMed:19615464). Shows O- acyltransferase activity, catal
    824..841     +  CDS            9xHis (fragment): 9xHis affinity tag
    851..900     +  CDS            SET1 (fragment): solubility-enhancement tag derived from T7 phage gene 10B
    908..955     +  terminator     T7 terminator: transcription terminator for bacteriophage T7 RNA polymerase
    992..1420    +  rep_origin     f1 ori (sequence partly withheld): f1 bacteriophage origin of replication; arrow indicates direction of (+) strand synthesis
   1473..1530    +  promoter       AmpR promoter (fragment): bla
   1539..2354    -  CDS            KanR: aminoglycoside phosphotransferase; aph(3')-Ia; confers resistance to kanamycin in bacteria or G418 (Geneticin®) in eukaryotes
   2476..3064    +  rep_origin     ori: high-copy-number ColE1/pMB1/pBR322/pUC origin of replication
   3250..3389    -  misc_feature   bom: basis of mobility region from pBR322
   3491..3682    -  CDS            rop: Rop protein, which maintains plasmids at low copy number; rop
   3699..4079    +  CDS            YPB1_ECOLX: Protein predicted: Swiss-Prot protein existence level 4. From Escherichia coli.
   4151..4442    -  CDS            TcR (fragment): tetracycline efflux protein; tet; confers resistance to tetracycline
   4457..4478    -  protein_bind   CAP binding site: CAP binding activates transcription in the presence of cAMP. E. coli catabolite activator protein
   4491..5573    -  CDS            lacI: lac repressor; lacI; The lac repressor binds to the lac operator to inhibit transcription in E. coli. This inhibition can be relieved by adding lactose or isopropyl-β-D-thiogalactopyranoside (IPTG).
   5574..5651    -  promoter       lacI promoter: lacI
   5659..154     -  CDS            TcR (fragment) (across the origin): tetracycline efflux protein; tet; confers resistance to tetracycline
>Addgene plasmid #100724 | pET28b-hTIG3-1-164 | addgene full sequence | sequence record 197633 | Addgene NGS Result
GGGGCCTGCCACCATACCCACGCCGAAACAAGCGCTCATGAGCCCGAAGTGGCGAGCCCGATCTTCCCCA
TCGGTGATGTCGGCGATATAGGCGCCAGCAACCGCACCTGTGGCGCCGGTGATGCCGGCCACGATGCGTC
CGGCGTAGAGGATCGAGATCTCGATCCCGCGAAATTAATACGACTCACTATAGGGGAATTGTGAGCGGAT
AACAATTCCCCTCTAGAAATAATTTTGTTTAACTTTAAGAAGGAGATATACCATGGGCAGCAGCCATCAT
CATCATCATCACAGCAGCGGCCTGGTGCCGCGCGGCAGCCATATGGCTTCGCCACACCAAGAGCCCAAAC
CTGGAGACCTGATTGAGATTTTCCGCCTTGGCTATGAGCACTGGGCCCTGTATATAGGAGATGGCTACGT
GATCCATCTGGCTCCTCCAAGTGAGTACCCCGGGGCTGGCTCCTCCAGTGTCTTCTCAGTCCTGAGCAAC
AGTGCAGAGGTGAAACGGGAGCGCCTGGAAGATGTGGTGGGAGGCTGTTGCTATCGGGTCAACAACAGCT
TGGACCATGAGTACCAACCACGGCCCGTGGAGGTGATCATCAGTTCTGCGAAGGAGATGGTTGGTCAGAA
GATGAAGTACAGTATTGTGAGCAGGAACTGTGAGCACTTTGTCACCCAGCTGAGATATGGCAAGTCCCGC
TGTAAACAGGTGGAAAAGGCCAAGGTTGAAGTCGGTGTGGCCACGGCGCTTGGAATCCTGGTTGTTGCTG
GATGCTCTTTTGCGATTAGGAGATACCAAAAAAAAGCAACAGCCTGACTCGAGCACCACCACCACCACCA
CTGAGATCCGGCTGCTAACAAAGCCCGAAAGGAAGCTGAGTTGGCTGCTGCCACCGCTGAGCAATAACTA
GCATAACCCCTTGGGGCCTCTAAACGGGTCTTGAGGGGTTTTTTGCTGAAAGGAGGAACTATATCCGGAT
TGGCGAATGGG
[124 nt withheld, positions 992-1115]
C
[91 nt withheld, positions 1117-1207]
A
[49 nt withheld, positions 1209-1257]
CCTTTGACGTTGGAGTCCACGTTCTTT
[37 nt withheld, positions 1285-1321]
ACCCTATCTCGGTCTATTCTTTTGATTTATAAGGGATTTTGCCGATTTCGGCCTATTGGTTAAAAAATGA
GCTGATTTAACAAAAATTTAACGCGAATTTTAACAAAATATTAACGCTTACAATTTAGGTGGCACTTTTC
GGGGAAATGTGCGCGGAACCCCTATTTGTTTATTTTTCTAAATACATTCAAATATGTATCCGCTCATGAA
TTAATTCTTAGAAAAACTCATCGAGCATCAAATGAAACTGCAATTTATTCATATCAGGATTATCAATACC
ATATTTTTGAAAAAGCCGTTTCTGTAATGAAGGAGAAAACTCACCGAGGCAGTTCCATAGGATGGCAAGA
TCCTGGTATCGGTCTGCGATTCCGACTCGTCCAACATCAATACAACCTATTAATTTCCCCTCGTCAAAAA
TAAGGTTATCAAGTGAGAAATCACCATGAGTGACGACTGAATCCGGTGAGAATGGCAAAAGTTTATGCAT
TTCTTTCCAGACTTGTTCAACAGGCCAGCCATTACGCTCGTCATCAAAATCACTCGCATCAACCAAACCG
TTATTCATTCGTGATTGCGCCTGAGCGAGACGAAATACGCGATCGCTGTTAAAAGGACAATTACAAACAG
GAATCGAATGCAACCGGCGCAGGAACACTGCCAGCGCATCAACAATATTTTCACCTGAATCAGGATATTC
TTCTAATACCTGGAATGCTGTTTTCCCGGGGATCGCAGTGGTGAGTAACCATGCATCATCAGGAGTACGG
ATAAAATGCTTGATGGTCGGAAGAGGCATAAATTCCGTCAGCCAGTTTAGTCTGACCATCTCATCTGTAA
CATCATTGGCAACGCTACCTTTGCCATGTTTCAGAAACAACTCTGGCGCATCGGGCTTCCCATACAATCG
ATAGATTGTCGCACCTGATTGCCCGACATTATCGCGAGCCCATTTATACCCATATAAATCAGCATCCATG
TTGGAATTTAATCGCGGCCTAGAGCAAGACGTTTCCCGTTGAATATGGCTCATAACACCCCTTGTATTAC
TGTTTATGTAAGCAGACAGTTTTATTGTTCATGACCAAAATCCCTTAACGTGAGTTTTCGTTCCACTGAG
CGTCAGACCCCGTAGAAAAGATCAAAGGATCTTCTTGAGATCCTTTTTTTCTGCGCGTAATCTGCTGCTT
GCAAACAAAAAAACCACCGCTACCAGCGGTGGTTTGTTTGCCGGATCAAGAGCTACCAACTCTTTTTCCG
AAGGTAACTGGCTTCAGCAGAGCGCAGATACCAAATACTGTCCTTCTAGTGTAGCCGTAGTTAGGCCACC
ACTTCAAGAACTCTGTAGCACCGCCTACATACCTCGCTCTGCTAATCCTGTTACCAGTGGCTGCTGCCAG
TGGCGATAAGTCGTGTCTTACCGGGTTGGACTCAAGACGATAGTTACCGGATAAGGCGCAGCGGTCGGGC
TGAACGGGGGGTTCGTGCACACAGCCCAGCTTGGAGCGAACGACCTACACCGAACTGAGATACCTACAGC
GTGAGCTATGAGAAAGCGCCACGCTTCCCGAAGGGAGAAAGGCGGACAGGTATCCGGTAAGCGGCAGGGT
CGGAACAGGAGAGCGCACGAGGGAGCTTCCAGGGGGAAACGCCTGGTATCTTTATAGTCCTGTCGGGTTT
CGCCACCTCTGACTTGAGCGTCGATTTTTGTGATGCTCGTCAGGGGGGCGGAGCCTATGGAAAAACGCCA
GCAACGCGGCCTTTTTACGGTTCCTGGCCTTTTGCTGGCCTTTTGCTCACATGTTCTTTCCTGCGTTATC
CCCTGATTCTGTGGATAACCGTATTACCGCCTTTGAGTGAGCTGATACCGCTCGCCGCAGCCGAACGACC
GAGCGCAGCGAGTCAGTGAGCGAGGAAGCGGAAGAGCGCCTGATGCGGTATTTTCTCCTTACGCATCTGT
GCGGTATTTCACACCGCAATGGTGCACTCTCAGTACAATCTGCTCTGATGCCGCATAGTTAAGCCAGTAT
ACACTCCGCTATCGCTACGTGACTGGGTCATGGCTGCGCCCCGACACCCGCCAACACCCGCTGACGCGCC
CTGACGGGCTTGTCTGCTCCCGGCATCCGCTTACAGACAAGCTGTGACCGTCTCCGGGAGCTGCATGTGT
CAGAGGTTTTCACCGTCATCACCGAAACGCGCGAGGCAGCTGCGGTAAAGCTCATCAGCGTGGTCGTGAA
GCGATTCACAGATGTCTGCCTGTTCATCCGCGTCCAGCTCGTTGAGTTTCTCCAGAAGCGTTAATGTCTG
GCTTCTGATAAAGCGGGCCATGTTAAGGGCGGTTTTTTCCTGTTTGGTCACTGATGCCTCCGTGTAAGGG
GGATTTCTGTTCATGGGGGTAATGATACCGATGAAACGAGAGAGGATGCTCACGATACGGGTTACTGATG
ATGAACATGCCCGGTTACTGGAACGTTGTGAGGGTAAACAACTGGCGGTATGGATGCGGCGGGACCAGAG
AAAAATCACTCAGGGTCAATGCCAGCGCTTCGTTAATACAGATGTAGGTGTTCCACAGGGTAGCCAGCAG
CATCCTGCGATGCAGATCCGGAACATAATGGTGCAGGGCGCTGACTTCCGCGTTTCCAGACTTTACGAAA
CACGGAAACCGAAGACCATTCATGTTGTTGCTCAGGTCGCAGACGTTTTGCAGCAGCAGTCGCTTCACGT
TCGCTCGCGTATCGGTGATTCATTCTGCTAACCAGTAAGGCAACCCCGCCAGCCTAGCCGGGTCCTCAAC
GACAGGAGCACGATCATGCGCACCCGTGGGGCCGCCATGCCGGCGATAATGGCCTGCTTCTCGCCGAAAC
GTTTGGTGGCGGGACCAGTGACGAAGGCTTGAGCGAGGGCGTGCAAGATTCCGAATACCGCAAGCGACAG
GCCGATCATCGTCGCGCTCCAGCGAAAGCGGTCCTCGCCGAAAATGACCCAGAGCGCTGCCGGCACCTGT
CCTACGAGTTGCATGATAAAGAAGACAGTCATAAGTGCGGCGACGATAGTCATGCCCCGCGCCCACCGGA
AGGAGCTGACTGGGTTGAAGGCTCTCAAGGGCATCGGTCGAGATCCCGGTGCCTAATGAGTGAGCTAACT
TACATTAATTGCGTTGCGCTCACTGCCCGCTTTCCAGTCGGGAAACCTGTCGTGCCAGCTGCATTAATGA
ATCGGCCAACGCGCGGGGAGAGGCGGTTTGCGTATTGGGCGCCAGGGTGGTTTTTCTTTTCACCAGTGAG
ACGGGCAACAGCTGATTGCCCTTCACCGCCTGGCCCTGAGAGAGTTGCAGCAAGCGGTCCACGCTGGTTT
GCCCCAGCAGGCGAAAATCCTGTTTGATGGTGGTTAACGGCGGGATATAACATGAGCTGTCTTCGGTATC
GTCGTATCCCACTACCGAGATATCCGCACCAACGCGCAGCCCGGACTCGGTAATGGCGCGCATTGCGCCC
AGCGCCATCTGATCGTTGGCAACCAGCATCGCAGTGGGAACGATGCCCTCATTCAGCATTTGCATGGTTT
GTTGAAAACCGGACATGGCACTCCAGTCGCCTTCCCGTTCCGCTATCGGCTGAATTTGATTGCGAGTGAG
ATATTTATGCCAGCCAGCCAGACGCAGACGCGCCGAGACAGAACTTAATGGGCCCGCTAACAGCGCGATT
TGCTGGTGACCCAATGCGACCAGATGCTCCACGCCCAGTCGCGTACCGTCTTCATGGGAGAAAATAATAC
TGTTGATGGGTGTCTGGTCAGAGACATCAAGAAATAACGCCGGAACATTAGTGCAGGCAGCTTCCACAGC
AATGGCATCCTGGTCATCCAGCGGATAGTTAATGATCAGCCCACTGACGCGTTGCGCGAGAAGATTGTGC
ACCGCCGCTTTACAGGCTTCGACGCCGCTTCGTTCTACCATCGACACCACCACGCAGGCACCCAGTTGAT
CGGCGCGAGATTTAATCGCCGCGACAATTTGCGACGGCGCGTGCAGGGCCAGACTGGAGGTGGCAACGCC
AATCAGCAACGACTGTTTGCCCGCCAGTTGTTGTGCCACGCGGTTGGGAATGTAATTCAGCTCCGCCATC
GCCGCTTCCACTTTTTCCCGCGTTTTCGCAGAAACGTGGCTGGCCTGGTTCACCACGCGGGAAACGGTCT
GATAAGAGACACCGGCATACTCTGCGACATCGTATAACGTTACTGGTTTCACATTCACCACCCTGAATTG
ACTCTCTTCCGGGCGCTATCATGCCATACCGCGAAAGGTTTTGCGCCATTCGATGGTGTCCGGGATCTCG
ACGCTCTCCCTTATGCGACTCCTGCATTAGGAAGCAGCCCAGTAGTAGGTTGAGGCCGTTGAGCACCGCC
GCCGCAAGGAATGGTGCATGCAAGGAGATGGCGCCCAACAGTCCCCCGGCCAC
