>Addgene plasmid #100724 | pET28b-hTIG3-1-164 | depositor partial sequence | sequence record 193635 | T7
TTTTTAGAGGGGTATCACTTCCCTCTAGAATAATTTTGTTTAACTTTAAGAAGGAGATATACCATGGGCA
GCAGCCATCATCATCATCATCACAGCAGCGGCCTGGTGCCGCGCGGCAGCCATATGGCTTCGCCACACCA
AGAGCCCAAACCTGGAGACCTGATTGAGATTTTCCGCCTTGGCTATGAGCACTGGGCCCTGTATATAGGA
GATGGCTACGTGATCCATCTGGCTCCTCCAAGTGAGTACCCCGGGGCTGGCTCCTCCAGTGTCTTCTCAG
TCCTGAGCAACAGTGCAGAGGTGAAACGGGAGCGCCTGGAAGATGTGGTGGGAGGCTGTTGCTATCGGGT
CAACAACAGCTTGGACCATGAGTACCAACCACGGCCCGTGGAGGTGATCATCAGTTCTGCGAAGGAGATG
GTTGGTCAGAAGATGAAGTACAGTATTGTGAGCAGGAACTGTGAGCACTTTGTCACCCAGCTGAGATATG
GCAAGTCCCGCTGTAAACAGGTGGAAAAGGCCAAGGTTGAAGTCGGTGTGGCCACGGCGCTTGGAATCCT
GGTTGTTGCTGGATGCTCTTTTGCGATTAGGAGATACCAAAAAAAAGCAACAGCCTGACTCGAGCACCAC
CACCACCACCACTGAGATCCGGCTGCTAACAAAGCCCGAAAGGAAGCTGAGTTGGCTGCTGCCACCGCTG
AGCAATAACTAGCATAACCCCTTGGGGCCTCTAAACGGGTCTTGAGGGGTTTTTTGCTGAAAGGAGGAAC
TATATCCGGATTGGCGAATGGG
[104 nt withheld, positions 793-896]
ACTTCCTTTCTCGCCACGTTC
[83 nt withheld, positions 918-1000]
CTTGATTAGGGTGATGGTTCACGTAATGGGCCATCGCCCTGAAAAACGGTTTTCGCCCTTTGACGTTGGA
GGCCACGTTCTTTAAAGGGGACTCTTGTTCTAACTGGAACACCCTCAACCCTATCCCGGCCATTCTTTTG
ATTTAAAGGGATTTGGCCGATTCCGCCTATTGGTTAAAATGAGCTGATTAACATAATTTTACGCGAATTT
TACTAAATTTAACGCTTCAATTTAAGGGGCCTTTTCGGGGAAATGGGCCGGAACCCCTTTTGGTATCTTC
AAAAAAATTCAAATAAGGTCCCGCCAAGAATTACTTCAAAAATCCTCAGGTCCATAGGGAAGGGATATAT
TTA
